Addgene plasmid #205383: pICH41295(pro5U)-pAT5G37830
Purpose: MoClo lvl0 Promoter + 5'UTR part
Depositing lab: Jennifer Nemhauser. Depositing organization: University of Washington. Publication: Building a pipeline to identify and engineer constitutive and repressible promoters. Yang EJY, Nemhauser JL. Quant Plant Biol. 2023 Oct 19;4:e12. doi: 10.1017/qpb.2023.10. eCollection 2023. PubMed 37901686.
Backbone
  Vector backbone: pICH41295
  Backbone manufacturer: Sylvestre Marillonnet Lab
  Vector type: Synthetic Biology
Growth in bacteria
  Bacterial resistance: Spectinomycin, 50 μg/mL
  Growth temperature: 37°C
  Growth strain: DH5alpha
  Copy number: High Copy
Gene/Insert
  Gene/Insert name: pAT5G37830
  Species: A. thaliana (mustard weed)
  Insert size (bp): 1482
  Cloning method: Restriction Enzyme; 5′ cloning site unknown (unknown if destroyed)
Terms and licenses: Academic/Nonprofit Terms; Industry Terms: Not Available to Industry
How to cite: pICH41295(pro5U)-pAT5G37830 was a gift from Jennifer Nemhauser (Addgene plasmid # 205383 ; http://n2t.net/addgene:205383 ; RRID:Addgene_205383)
