[The description below was written by a language model from this plasmid's Addgene catalogue record and pLannotate feature annotations shown in this document.]
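Description:
pICH41295(pro5U)-pAT5G37830 is a Level 0 part plasmid for the MoClo (Modular Cloning, Golden Gate-based) system, built in the pICH41295 acceptor backbone, which is the standard entry vector for combined promoter plus 5'UTR modules. It is a small (about 3.7 kb), high-copy E. coli plasmid with no expression function of its own. Propagation relies on a ColE1/pUC-type origin of replication, and selection is by spectinomycin through the aadA aminoglycoside adenylyltransferase gene, which spans the numbering origin of the sequence record. The annotation places an AmpR (bla) promoter upstream of the resistance region. The short integrase, gentamicin acetyltransferase and lacI fragments picked up by the automated annotation look like remnants of the cassette's source and of the backbone rather than functional genes.

The payload is a 1,482 bp Arabidopsis thaliana fragment named pAT5G37830, that is, the promoter and 5' untranslated region associated with the locus AT5G37830. It is not annotated in the feature table, but the unannotated stretch between the lacI fragment and the AmpR promoter is roughly the right size to contain it. In MoClo, Level 0 parts are released with a Type IIS restriction enzyme to expose defined four-base overhangs. This lets the promoter/5'UTR module be assembled in a fixed order with coding sequence and terminator parts into a Level 1 transcriptional unit. The record does not specify the flanking sites or overhangs, and the 5' cloning site is listed as unknown. The part comes from work aimed at identifying and engineering constitutive and repressible plant promoters, so it is suited to driving transgene expression in plant synthetic biology constructs.
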