Features (pLannotate 1.2.2; 6 found; start..end, strand, type, name):
    284..872     +  rep_origin     ori: high-copy-number ColE1/pMB1/pBR322/pUC origin of replication
   1055..1104    +  CDS            lacI (fragment): lac repressor; lacI; The lac repressor binds to the lac operator to inhibit transcription in E. coli. This inhibition can be relieved by adding lactose or isopropyl-β-D-thiogalactopyranoside (IPTG).
   2731..2835    +  promoter       AmpR promoter: bla
   2826..2906    -  CDS            int (fragment): INT2_ECOLX - Protein inferred from homology: Swiss-Prot protein existence level 3. Putative integrase believed to be involved in the insertion of antibiotic resistance genes into plasmids and transposons. From Escherichia coli.
   2994..3050    +  CDS            GmR (fragment): gentamycin acetyltransferase; aacC1; confers resistance to gentamycin
   3057..110     +  CDS            aadA (across the origin): S3AD_ECOLX - Experimental evidence at protein level: Swiss-Prot protein existence level 1. Mediates bacterial resistance to the antibiotics streptomycin and spectinomycin. From Escherichia coli.
>Addgene plasmid #205383 | pICH41295(pro5U)-pAT5G37830 | addgene full sequence | sequence record 404912 | Addgene NGS Result
CTAGACAGGCTTATCTTGGACAAGAAGAAGATCGCTTGGCCTCGCGCGCAGATCAGTTGGAAGAATTTGT
CCATTACGTAAAAGGCGAGATCACCAAGGTAGTCGGCAAATAACTGTCAGACCAAGTTTACTCATATATA
CTTTAGATTGATTTAAAACTTCATTTTTAATTTAAAAGGATCTAGGTGAAGATCCTTTTTGATAATCTCA
TGACCAAAATCCCTTAACGTGAGTTTTCGTTCCACTGAGCGTCAGACCCCGTAGAAAAGATCAAAGGATC
TTCTTGAGATCCTTTTTTTCTGCGCGTAATCTGCTGCTTGCAAACAAAAAAACCACCGCTACCAGCGGTG
GTTTGTTTGCCGGATCAAGAGCTACCAACTCTTTTTCCGAAGGTAACTGGCTTCAGCAGAGCGCAGATAC
CAAATACTGTTCTTCTAGTGTAGCCGTAGTTAGGCCACCACTTCAAGAACTCTGTAGCACCGCCTACATA
CCTCGCTCTGCTAATCCTGTTACCAGTGGCTGCTGCCAGTGGCGATAAGTCGTGTCTTACCGGGTTGGAC
TCAAGACGATAGTTACCGGATAAGGCGCAGCGGTCGGGCTGAACGGGGGGTTCGTGCACACAGCCCAGCT
TGGAGCGAACGACCTACACCGAACTGAGATACCTACAGCGTGAGCTATGAGAAAGCGCCACGCTTCCCGA
AGGGAGAAAGGCGGACAGGTATCCGGTAAGCGGCAGGGTCGGAACAGGAGAGCGCACGAGGGAGCTTCCA
GGGGGAAACGCCTGGTATCTTTATAGTCCTGTCGGGTTTCGCCACCTCTGACTTGAGCGTCGATTTTTGT
GATGCTCGTCAGGGGGGCGGAGCCTATGGAAAAACGCCAGCAACGCGGCCTTTTTACGGTTCCTGGCCTT
TTGCTGGCCTTTTGCTCACATGTTCTTTCCTGCGTTATCCCCTGATTCTGTGGATAACCGTATTACCGCC
TTTGAGTGAGCTGATACCGCTCGCCGCAGCCGAACGACCGAGCGCAGCGAGTCAGTGAGCGAGGAAGCGG
AAGAGCGCCCAATACGCAAACCGCCTCTCCCCGCGCGTTGGCCGATTCATTAATCACTCTGTGGTCTCAG
GAGGAAAGTTCGAGTCAAATTTTTACTACCGCCCATGAGCTATAATTTTAACATGCGTCCACCAATGTCT
CAATTAAATATGCTTAAGCTATCCAATCCCAATATATATCATAGTGTAGTAGCTAATTACGCTAACTCAA
TCCTAATGTATCAAACTTTATTAGGCTAATTAGATCCGGATCCAAAATTCAATCGGATATCCGGATGCGA
TAGATTCGAATCTGAGTAATAGTAAAAATCAAAATTGGGATATCACGGTTATTGGCCTACTTTCGCGCTA
AACCCAATATCCTGATCCGGTCTAATAGATAAACATCGCACATTCACATAGTGGTGGGCTTAAAATACAG
ATGATGTACCTATCTACTAGGAAATTCGAGAAAAGATGGAATAGGAAAGACGTGTTTCCAAATAATCCTA
TGACTAACCTAGCTCAAAAATTTTAGGACAAAAAACGGAATCCGCGGGATAAAAGGGGGATGGCAGTCTC
ATGTCCCCCTTGCCGGTGGGGACTCTGCTCCCGGGTTGGTGCCCATGTTTCGAGAAGTTTAAGGCAAATG
GTGTGCCCATGTTTTGAGAGGTTTAAGGCAACTTGTAACTATATGACATTTTAGTTTAAACATATATCCC
AAACCTAGAGTGTGCCTATAAAAGAAGGAAAATTGAAATTAAAGCTTTAATTAGTCATTTTTCGTCCTTT
AAAAAAGAAGAAGAGTGAAAAAGATATATGTTTTTTTGTAATTTTTTTACTTAACACTCAATTTTTTGGT
TTTAACAAAATATGATTTAAAATACTAGAAAATCATTATAATTAGTGTATTTTACAATTTTATATTTTCC
CAACATGTAACAAAAAAAAACGATTTTTCTTATGTGCATATTAGTATGTATGTAAAGTTTCGTAATATGG
ATATACACATCTGTTTTAAGAAATAATTTTAAAGTATGATATTATAGGAGATTTCATCATATAATCTAAT
TATATTAATTAAAAAGTAAATAAACAATAAATTTATATAGAAATGTGGCCTCTAAAATGTTAATAATTCG
TTATTCAAAATCGAATATCCCGATCCGGTCCAGTAGATAACATTACACAAATTAGGCCAACACATTCATT
CATACCGTGGGGTTTATGATTATATCCGTTTTAAATTCTAACCAACCAAAAACCGAAATGGTTTAGTAAA
ACCGGAAAAGCAAAAGAAGATCCTTCACATTCTCATCATCATCACCACCTGATTCATCTTCTTCATCATT
CACCCACTACACTGTTGACTCTTCGCTAAAACTCGATCCTTCAACGATCTTCGCCACCAAAGCAAGGTAC
TTTCATAAATATCTGGATTTTGATTACAAACCCCTTCTCTCGTAGTTTCATTTTAATCGATACTATCTAA
AATTGCTGTTATGATCTCTCAATATCGTTGTTGTGAATTGGTAATTTAGTGTAATTTCGTTGTTGGGTTA
TGCAGAGAGAGTGAGAATGTGAGACCACGAAGTGGCTCTTCAGTGGACGAAAGGGCCTCGTGATACGCCT
ATTTTTATAGGTTAATGTCATGATAATAATGGTTTCTTAGACGTCAGGTGGCACTTTTCGGGGAAATGTG
CGCGGAACCCCTATTTGTTTATTTTTCTAAATACATTCAAATATGTATCCGCTCATGAGACAATAACCCT
GATAAATGCTTCAATAATATTGAAAAAGGAAGAGTATGCGCTCACGCAACTGGTCCAGAACCTTGACCGA
ACGCAGCGGTGGTAACGGCGCAGTGGCGGTTTTCATGGCTTGTTATGACTGTTTTTTTTTGGGGTACAGT
CTATGCCTCGGGCATCCAAGCAGCAAGCGCGTTACGCCGTGGGTCGATGTTTGATGTTATGGAGCAGCAA
CGATGTTACGCAGCAGGGCAGTCGCCCTAAAACAAAGTTAAACATCATGAGGGAAGCGGTGATCGCCGAA
GTATCGACTCAACTATCAGAGGTAGTTGGCGTCATCGAGCGCCATCTCGAACCGACGTTGCTGGCCGTAC
ATTTGTACGGCTCCGCAGTGGATGGCGGCCTGAAGCCACACAGCGATATTGATTTGCTGGTTACGGTGAC
CGTAAGGCTTGATGAAACAACGCGGCGAGCTTTGATCAACGACCTTTTGGAAACTTCGGCTTCCCCTGGA
GAGAGCGAGATTCTCCGCGCTGTAGAAGTCACCATTGTTGTGCACGACGACATCATTCCGTGGCGTTATC
CAGCTAAGCGCGAACTGCAATTTGGAGAATGGCAGCGCAATGACATTCTTGCAGGTATCTTCGAGCCAGC
CACGATCGACATTGATCTGGCTATCTTGCTGACAAAAGCAAGAGAACATAGCGTTGCCTTGGTAGGTCCA
GCGGCGGAGGAACTCTTTGATCCGGTTCCTGAACAGGATCTATTTGAGGCGCTAAATGAAACCTTAACGC
TATGGAACTCGCCGCCCGACTGGGCTGGCGATGAGCGAAATGTAGTGCTTACGTTGTCCCGCATTTGGTA
CAGCGCAGTAACCGGCAAAATCGCGCCGAAGGATGTCGCTGCCGACTGGGCAATGGAGCGCCTGCCGGCC
CAGTATCAGCCCGTCATACTTGAAG
